>Addgene plasmid #116940 | pLVX neo PFKP-GFP | addgene full sequence | sequence record 231552 | Addgene NGS Result
CCCTATTACCACTGCCAATTACCTGTGGTTTCATTTACTCTAAACCTGTGATTCCTCTGAATTATTTTCA
TTTTAAAGAAATTGTATTTGTTAAATATGTACTACAAACTTAGTAGTTGGAAGGGCTAATTCACTCCCAA
AGAAGACAAGATATCCTTGATCTGTGGATCTACCACACACAAGGCTACTTCCCTGATTAGCAGAACTACA
CACCAGGGCCAGGGGTCAGATATCCACTGACCTTTGGATGGTGCTACAAGCTAGTACCAGTTGAGCCAGA
TAAGGTAGAAGAGGCCAATAAAGGAGAGAACACCAGCTTGTTACACCCTGTGAGCCTGCATGGGATGGAT
GACCCGGAGAGAGAAGTGTTAGAGTGGAGGTTTGACAGCCGCCTAGCATTTCATCACGTGGCCCGAGAGC
TGCATCCGGAGTACTTCAAGAACTGCTGATATCGAGCTTGCTACAAGGGACTTTCCGCTGGGGACTTTCC
AGGGAGGCGTGGCCTGGGCGGGACTGGGGAGTGGCGAGCCCTCAGATCCTGCATATAAGCAGCTGCTTTT
TGCCTGTACTGGGTCTCTCTGGTTAGACCAGATCTGAGCCTGGGAGCTCTCTGGCTAACTAGGGAACCCA
CTGCTTAAGCCTCAATAAAGCTTGCCTTGAGTGCTTCAAGTAGTGTGTGCCCGTCTGTTGTGTGACTCTG
GTAACTAGAGATCCCTCAGACCCTTTTAGTCAGTGTGGAAAATCTCTAGCAGTGGCGCCCGAACAGGGAC
TTGAAAGCGAAAGGGAAACCAGAGGAGCTCTCTCGACGCAGGACTCGGCTTGCTGAAGCGCGCACGGCAA
GAGGCGAGGGGCGGCGACTGGTGAGTACGCCAAAAATTTTGACTAGCGGAGGCTAGAAGGAGAGAGATGG
GTGCGAGAGCGTCAGTATTAAGCGGGGGAGAATTAGATCGCGATGGGAAAAAATTCGGTTAAGGCCAGGG
GGAAAGAAAAAATATAAATTAAAACATATAGTATGGGCAAGCAGGGAGCTAGAACGATTCGCAGTTAATC
CTGGCCTGTTAGAAACATCAGAAGGCTGTAGACAAATACTGGGACAGCTACAACCATCCCTTCAGACAGG
ATCAGAAGAACTTAGATCATTATATAATACAGTAGCAACCCTCTATTGTGTGCATCAAAGGATAGAGATA
AAAGACACCAAGGAAGCTTTAGACAAGATAGAGGAAGAGCAAAACAAAAGTAAGACCACCGCACAGCAAG
CGGCCGGCCGCTGATCTTCAGACCTGGAGGAGGAGATATGAGGGACAATTGGAGAAGTGAATTATATAAA
TATAAAGTAGTAAAAATTGAACCATTAGGAGTAGCACCCACCAAGGCAAAGAGAAGAGTGGTGCAGAGAG
AAAAAAGAGCAGTGGGAATAGGAGCTTTGTTCCTTGGGTTCTTGGGAGCAGCAGGAAGCACTATGGGCGC
AGCGTCAATGACGCTGACGGTACAGGCCAGACAATTATTGTCTGGTATAGTGCAGCAGCAGAACAATTTG
CTGAGGGCTATTGAGGCGCAACAGCATCTGTTGCAACTCACAGTCTGGGGCATCAAGCAGCTCCAGGCAA
GAATCCTGGCTGTGGAAAGATACCTAAAGGATCAACAGCTCCTGGGGATTTGGGGTTGCTCTGGAAAACT
CATTTGCACCACTGCTGTGCCTTGGAATGCTAGTTGGAGTAATAAATCTCTGGAACAGATTTGGAATCAC
ACGACCTGGATGGAGTGGGACAGAGAAATTAACAATTACACAAGCTTAATACACTCCTTAATTGAAGAAT
CGCAAAACCAGCAAGAAAAGAATGAACAAGAATTATTGGAATTAGATAAATGGGCAAGTTTGTGGAATTG
GTTTAACATAACAAATTGGCTGTGGTATATAAAATTATTCATAATGATAGTAGGAGGCTTGGTAGGTTTA
AGAATAGTTTTTGCTGTACTTTCTATAGTGAATAGAGTTAGGCAGGGATATTCACCATTATCGTTTCAGA
CCCACCTCCCAACCCCGAGGGGACCCGACAGGCCCGAAGGAATAGAAGAAGAAGGTGGAGAGAGAGACAG
AGACAGATCCATTCGATTAGTGAACGGATCTCGACGGTATCGCCTTTAAAAGAAAAGGGGGGATTGGGGG
GTACAGTGCAGGGGAAAGAATAGTAGACATAATAGCAACAGACATACAAACTAAAGAATTACAAAAACAA
ATTACAAAAATTCAAAATTTTCGGGTTTATTACAGGGACAGCAGAGATCCAGTTTATCGATAAGCTTGGG
AGTTCCGCGTTACATAACTTACGGTAAATGGCCCGCCTGGCTGACCGCCCAACGACCCCCGCCCATTGAC
GTCAATAATGACGTATGTTCCCATAGTAACGCCAATAGGGACTTTCCATTGACGTCAATGGGTGGAGTAT
TTACGGTAAACTGCCCACTTGGCAGTACATCAAGTGTATCATATGCCAAGTACGCCCCCTATTGACGTCA
ATGACGGTAAATGGCCCGCCTGGCATTATGCCCAGTACATGACCTTATGGGACTTTCCTACTTGGCAGTA
CATCTACGTATTAGTCATCGCTATTACCATGGTGATGCGGTTTTGGCAGTACATCAATGGGCGTGGATAG
CGGTTTGACTCACGGGGATTTCCAAGTCTCCACCCCATTGACGTCAATGGGAGTTTGTTTTGGCACCAAA
ATCAACGGGACTTTCCAAAATGTCGTAACAACTCCGCCCCATTGACGCAAATGGGCGGTAGGCGTGTACG
GTGGGAGGTCTATATAAGCAGAGCTCGTTTAGTGAACCGTCAGATCGCCTGGAGACGCCATCCACGCTGT
TTTGACCTCCATAGAAGACACCGACTCTACTAGAGGATCTATTTCCGGTGAATTCTTTCGAGATGGACGC
GGACGACTCCCGGGCCCCCAAGGGCTCCTTGCGGAAGTTCCTGGAGCACCTCTCCGGGGCCGGCAAGGCC
ATCGGCGTGCTGACCAGCGGCGGGGATGCTCAAGGTATGAACGCTGCCGTCCGTGCCGTGGTGCGCATGG
GTATCTACGTGGGGGCCAAGGTGTACTTCATCTACGAGGGCTACCAGGGCATGGTGGACGGAGGCTCAAA
CATCGCAGAGGCCGACTGGGAGAGTGTCTCCAGCATCCTGCAAGTGGGCGGGACGATCATTGGCAGTGCG
CGGTGCCAGGCCTTCCGCACGCGGGAAGGCCGCCTGAAGGCTGCTTGCAACCTGCTGCAGCGCGGCATCA
CCAACCTGTGTGTGATCGGCGGGGACGGGAGCCTCACCGGGGCCAACCTCTTCCGGAAGGAGTGGAGTGG
GCTGCTGGAGGAGCTGGCCAGGAACGGCCAGATCGATAAGGAGGCCGTGCAGAAGTACGCCTACCTCAAC
GTGGTGGGCATGGTGGGCTCCATCGACAATGATTTCTGCGGCACCGACATGACCATCGGCACGGACTCCG
CCCTGCACAGGATCATCGAGGTCGTCGACGCCATCATGACCACGGCCCAGAGCCACCAGAGGACCTTCGT
TCTGGAGGTGATGGGACGACACTGTGGGTACCTGGCCCTGGTGAGTGCCTTGGCCTGCGGTGCGGACTGG
GTGTTCCTTCCAGAATCTCCACCAGAGGAAGGCTGGGAGGAGCAGATGTGTGTCAAACTCTCGGAGAACC
GTGCCCGGAAAAAAAGGCTGAATATTATTATTGTGGCTGAAGGAGCAATTGATACCCAAAATAAACCCAT
CACCTCTGAGAAAATCAAAGAGCTTGTCGTCACGCAGCTGGGCTATGACACACGTGTGACCATCCTCGGG
CACGTGCAGAGAGGAGGGACCCCTTCGGCATTCGACAGGATCTTGGCCAGCCGCATGGGAGTGGAGGCAG
TCATCGCCTTGCTAGAGGCCACCCCGGACACCCCAGCTTGCGTCGTGTCACTGAACGGGAACCACGCCGT
GCGCCTGCCGCTGATGGAGTGCGTGCAGATGACTCAGGATGTGCAGAAGGCGATGGACGAGAGGAGATTT
CAAGATGCGGTTCGACTCCGAGGGAGGAGCTTTGCGGGCAACCTGAACACCTACAAGCGACTTGCCATCA
AGCTGCCGGATGATCAGATCCCAAAGACCAATTGCAACGTAGCTGTCATCAACGTGGGGGCACCCGCGGC
TGGGATGAACGCGGCCGTACGCTCAGCTGTGCGCGTGGGCATTGCCGACGGCCACAGGATGCTCGCCATC
TATGATGGCTTTGACGGCTTCGCCAAGGGCCAGATCAAAGAAATCGGCTGGACAGATGTCGGGGGCTGGA
CCGGCCAAGGAGGCTCCATTCTTGGGACAAAACGCGTTCTCCCGGGGAAGTACTTGGAAGAGATCGCCAC
ACAGATGCGCACGCACAGCATCAACGCGCTGCTGATCATCGGTGGATTCGAGGCCTACCTGGGACTCCTG
GAGCTGTCAGCCGCCCGGGAGAAGCACGAGGAGTTCTGTGTCCCCATGGTCATGGTTCCCGCTACTGTGT
CCAACAATGTGCCGGGTTCCGATTTCAGCATCGGGGCAGACACCGCCCTGAACACTATCACCGACACCTG
CGACCGCATCAAGCAGTCCGCCAGCGGAACCAAGCGGCGCGTGTTCATCATCGAGACCATGGGCGGCTAC
TGTGGCTACCTGGCCAACATGGGGGGGCTCGCGGCCGGAGCTGATGCCGCATACATTTTCGAAGAGCCCT
TCGACATCAGGGATCTGCAGTCCAACGTGGAGCACCTGACGGAGAAAATGAAGACCACCATCCAGAGAGG
CCTTGTGCTCAGAAATGAGAGCTGCAGTGAAAACTACACCACCGACTTCATTTACCAGCTGTATTCAGAA
GAGGGCAAAGGCGTGTTTGACTGCAGGAAGAACGTGCTGGGTCACATGCAGCAGGGTGGGGCACCCTCTC
CATTTGATAGAAACTTTGGAACCAAAATCTCTGCCAGAGCTATGGAGTGGATCACTGCAAAACTCAAGGA
GGCCCGGGGCAGAGGAAAAAAATTTACCACCGATGATTCCATTTGTGTGCTGGGAATAAGCAAAAGAAAC
GTTATTTTTCAACCTGTGGCAGAGCTGAAGAAGCAAACGGATTTTGAGCACAGGATTCCCAAAGAACAGT
GGTGGCTCAAGCTACGGCCCCTCATGAAAATCCTGGCCAAGTACAAGGCCAGCTATGACGTGTCGGACTC
AGGCCAGCTGGAACATGTGCAGCCCTGGAGTGTCCCGGATCCACCGGTCGCCACCATGGTGAGCAAGGGC
GAGGAGCTGTTCACCGGGGTGGTGCCCATCCTGGTCGAGCTGGACGGCGACGTAAACGGCCACAAGTTCA
GCGTGTCCGGCGAGGGCGAGGGCGATGCCACCTACGGCAAGCTGACCCTGAAGTTCATCTGCACCACCGG
CAAGCTGCCCGTGCCCTGGCCCACCCTCGTGACCACCCTGACCTACGGCGTGCAGTGCTTCAGCCGCTAC
CCCGACCACATGAAGCAGCACGACTTCTTCAAGTCCGCCATGCCCGAAGGCTACGTCCAGGAGCGCACCA
TCTTCTTCAAGGACGACGGCAACTACAAGACCCGCGCCGAGGTGAAGTTCGAGGGCGACACCCTGGTGAA
CCGCATCGAGCTGAAGGGCATCGACTTCAAGGAGGACGGCAACATCCTGGGGCACAAGCTGGAGTACAAC
TACAACAGCCACAACGTCTATATCATGGCCGACAAGCAGAAGAACGGCATCAAGGTGAACTTCAAGATCC
GCCACAACATCGAGGACGGCAGCGTGCAGCTCGCCGACCACTACCAGCAGAACACCCCCATCGGCGACGG
CCCCGTGCTGCTGCCCGACAACCACTACCTGAGCACCCAGTCCAAGCTGAGCAAAGACCCCAACGAGAAG
CGCGATCACATGGTCCTGCTGGAGTTCGTGACCGCCGCCGGGATCACTCTCGGCATGGACGAGCTGTACA
AGTAAAGCGGCCGCGGATCCCGCCCCTCTCCCTCCCCCCCCCCTAACGTTACTGGCCGAAGCCGCTTGGA
ATAAGGCCGGTGTGCGTTTGTCTATATGTTATTTTCCACCATATTGCCGTCTTTTGGCAATGTGAGGGCC
CGGAAACCTGGCCCTGTCTTCTTGACGAGCATTCCTAGGGGTCTTTCCCCTCTCGCCAAAGGAATGCAAG
GTCTGTTGAATGTCGTGAAGGAAGCAGTTCCTCTGGAAGCTTCTTGAAGACAAACAACGTCTGTAGCGAC
CCTTTGCAGGCAGCGGAACCCCCCACCTGGCGACAGGTGCCTCTGCGGCCAAAAGCCACGTGTATAAGAT
ACACCTGCAAAGGCGGCACAACCCCAGTGCCACGTTGTGAGTTGGATAGTTGTGGAAAGAGTCAAATGGC
TCTCCTCAAGCGTATTCAACAAGGGGCTGAAGGATGCCCAGAAGGTACCCCATTGTATGGGATCTGATCT
GGGGCCTCGGTGCACATGCTTTACATGTGTTTAGTCGAGGTTAAAAAAACGTCTAGGCCCCCCGAACCAC
GGGGACGTGGTTTTCCTTTGAAAAACACGATGATAAGCTTGCCACAACCATGGCTGAACAAGATGGATTG
CACGCAGGTTCTCCGGCCGCTTGGGTGGAGAGGCTATTCGGCTATGACTGGGCACAACAGACAATCGGCT
GCTCTGATGCCGCCGTGTTCCGGCTGTCAGCGCAGGGGCGCCCGGTTCTTTTTGTCAAGACCGACCTGTC
CGGTGCCCTGAATGAACTGCAGGACGAGGCAGCGCGGCTATCGTGGCTGGCCACGACGGGCGTTCCTTGC
GCAGCTGTGCTCGACGTTGTCACTGAAGCGGGAAGGGACTGGCTGCTATTGGGCGAAGTGCCGGGGCAGG
ATCTCCTGTCATCTCACCTTGCTCCTGCCGAGAAAGTATCCATCATGGCTGATGCAATGCGGCGGCTGCA
TACGCTTGATCCGGCTACCTGCCCATTCGACCACCAAGCGAAACATCGCATCGAGCGAGCACGTACTCGG
ATGGAAGCCGGTCTTGTCGATCAGGATGATCTGGACGAAGAGCATCAGGGGCTCGCGCCAGCCGAACTGT
TCGCCAGGCTCAAGGCGCGCATGCCCGACGGCGAGGATCTCGTCGTGACCCATGGCGATGCCTGCTTGCC
GAATATCATGGTGGAAAATGGCCGCTTTTCTGGATTCATCGACTGTGGCCGGCTGGGTGTGGCGGACCGC
TATCAGGACATAGCGTTGGCTACCCGTGATATTGCTGAAGAGCTTGGCGGCGAATGGGCTGACCGCTTCC
TCGTGCTTTACGGTATCGCCGCTCCCGATTCGCAGCGCATCGCCTTCTATCGCCTTCTTGACGAGTTCTT
CTGAACGCGTCTGGAACAATCAACCTCTGGATTACAAAATTTGTGAAAGATTGACTGGTATTCTTAACTA
TGTTGCTCCTTTTACGCTATGTGGATACGCTGCTTTAATGCCTTTGTATCATGCTATTGCTTCCCGTATG
GCTTTCATTTTCTCCTCCTTGTATAAATCCTGGTTGCTGTCTCTTTATGAGGAGTTGTGGCCCGTTGTCA
GGCAACGTGGCGTGGTGTGCACTGTGTTTGCTGACGCAACCCCCACTGGTTGGGGCATTGCCACCACCTG
TCAGCTCCTTTCCGGGACTTTCGCTTTCCCCCTCCCTATTGCCACGGCGGAACTCATCGCCGCCTGCCTT
GCCCGCTGCTGGACAGGGGCTCGGCTGTTGGGCACTGACAATTCCGTGGTGTTGTCGGGGAAGCTGACGT
CCTTTCCATGGCTGCTCGCCTGTGTTGCCACCTGGATTCTGCGCGGGACGTCCTTCTGCTACGTCCCTTC
GGCCCTCAATCCAGCGGACCTTCCTTCCCGCGGCCTGCTGCCGGCTCTGCGGCCTCTTCCGCGTCTTCGC
CTTCGCCCTCAGACGAGTCGGATCTCCCTTTGGGCCGCCTCCCCGCCTGGAATTAATTCTGCAGTCGAGA
CCTAGAAAAACATGGAGCAATCACAAGTAGCAATACAGCAGCTACCAATGCTGATTGTGCCTGGCTAGAA
GCACAAGAGGAGGAGGAGGTGGGTTTTCCAGTCACACCTCAGGTACCTTTAAGACCAATGACTTACAAGG
CAGCTGTAGATCTTAGCCACTTTTTAAAAGAAAAGAGGGGACTGGAAGGGCTAATTCACTCCCAACGAAG
ACAAGATATCCTTGATCTGTGGATCTACCACACACAAGGCTACTTCCCTGATTAGCAGAACTACACACCA
GGGCCAGGGGTCAGATATCCACTGACCTTTGGATGGTGCTACAAGCTAGTACCAGTTGAGCCAGATAAGG
TAGAAGAGGCCAATAAAGGAGAGAACACCAGCTTGTTACACCCTGTGAGCCTGCATGGGATGGATGACCC
GGAGAGAGAAGTGTTAGAGTGGAGGTTTGACAGCCGCCTAGCATTTCATCACGTGGCCCGAGAGCTGCAT
CCGGAGTACTTCAAGAACTGCTGATATCGAGCTTGCTACAAGGGACTTTCCGCTGGGGACTTTCCAGGGA
GGCGTGGCCTGGGCGGGACTGGGGAGTGGCGAGCCCTCAGATCCTGCATATAAGCAGCTGCTTTTTGCCT
GTACTGGGTCTCTCTGGTTAGACCAGATCTGAGCCTGGGAGCTCTCTGGCTAACTAGGGAACCCACTGCT
TAAGCCTCAATAAAGCTTGCCTTGAGTGCTTCAAGTAGTGTGTGCCCGTCTGTTGTGTGACTCTGGTAAC
TAGAGATCCCTCAGACCCTTTTAGTCAGTGTGGAAAATCTCTAGCAGTAGTAGTTCATGTCATCTTATTA
TTCAGTATTTATAACTTGCAAAGAAATGAATATCAGAGAGTGAGAGGCCTTGACATTGCTAGCGTTTACC
GTCGACCTCTAGCTAGAGCTTGGCGTAATCATGGTCATAGCTGTTTCCTGTGTGAAATTGTTATCCGCTC
ACAATTCCACACAACATACGAGCCGGAAGCATAAAGTGTAAAGCCTGGGGTGCCTAATGAGTGAGCTAAC
TCACATTAATTGCGTTGCGCTCACTGCCCGCTTTCCAGTCGGGAAACCTGTCGTGCCAGCTGCATTAATG
AATCGGCCAACGCGCGGGGAGAGGCGGTTTGCGTATTGGGCGCTCTTCCGCTTCCTCGCTCACTGACTCG
CTGCGCTCGGTCGTTCGGCTGCGGCGAGCGGTATCAGCTCACTCAAAGGCGGTAATACGGTTATCCACAG
AATCAGGGGATAACGCAGGAAAGAACATGTGAGCAAAAGGCCAGCAAAAGGCCAGGAACCGTAAAAAGGC
CGCGTTGCTGGCGTTTTTCCATAGGCTCCGCCCCCCTGACGAGCATCACAAAAATCGACGCTCAAGTCAG
AGGTGGCGAAACCCGACAGGACTATAAAGATACCAGGCGTTTCCCCCTGGAAGCTCCCTCGTGCGCTCTC
CTGTTCCGACCCTGCCGCTTACCGGATACCTGTCCGCCTTTCTCCCTTCGGGAAGCGTGGCGCTTTCTCA
TAGCTCACGCTGTAGGTATCTCAGTTCGGTGTAGGTCGTTCGCTCCAAGCTGGGCTGTGTGCACGAACCC
CCCGTTCAGCCCGACCGCTGCGCCTTATCCGGTAACTATCGTCTTGAGTCCAACCCGGTAAGACACGACT
TATCGCCACTGGCAGCAGCCACTGGTAACAGGATTAGCAGAGCGAGGTATGTAGGCGGTGCTACAGAGTT
CTTGAAGTGGTGGCCTAACTACGGCTACACTAGAAGAACAGTATTTGGTATCTGCGCTCTGCTGAAGCCA
GTTACCTTCGGAAAAAGAGTTGGTAGCTCTTGATCCGGCAAACAAACCACCGCTGGTAGCGGTGGTTTTT
TTGTTTGCAAGCAGCAGATTACGCGCAGAAAAAAAGGATCTCAAGAAGATCCTTTGATCTTTTCTACGGG
GTCTGACGCTCAGTGGAACGAAAACTCACGTTAAGGGATTTTGGTCATGAGATTATCAAAAAGGATCTTC
ACCTAGATCCTTTTAAATTAAAAATGAAGTTTTAAATCAATCTAAAGTATATATGAGTAAACTTGGTCTG
ACAGTTACCAATGCTTAATCAGTGAGGCACCTATCTCAGCGATCTGTCTATTTCGTTCATCCATAGTTGC
CTGACTCCCCGTCGTGTAGATAACTACGATACGGGAGGGCTTACCATCTGGCCCCAGTGCTGCAATGATA
CCGCGAGACCCACGCTCACCGGCTCCAGATTTATCAGCAATAAACCAGCCAGCCGGAAGGGCCGAGCGCA
GAAGTGGTCCTGCAACTTTATCCGCCTCCATCCAGTCTATTAATTGTTGCCGGGAAGCTAGAGTAAGTAG
TTCGCCAGTTAATAGTTTGCGCAACGTTGTTGCCATTGCTACAGGCATCGTGGTGTCACGCTCGTCGTTT
GGTATGGCTTCATTCAGCTCCGGTTCCCAACGATCAAGGCGAGTTACATGATCCCCCATGTTGTGCAAAA
AAGCGGTTAGCTCCTTCGGTCCTCCGATCGTTGTCAGAAGTAAGTTGGCCGCAGTGTTATCACTCATGGT
TATGGCAGCACTGCATAATTCTCTTACTGTCATGCCATCCGTAAGATGCTTTTCTGTGACTGGTGAGTAC
TCAACCAAGTCATTCTGAGAATAGTGTATGCGGCGACCGAGTTGCTCTTGCCCGGCGTCAATACGGGATA
ATACCGCGCCACATAGCAGAACTTTAAAAGTGCTCATCATTGGAAAACGTTCTTCGGGGCGAAAACTCTC
AAGGATCTTACCGCTGTTGAGATCCAGTTCGATGTAACCCACTCGTGCACCCAACTGATCTTCAGCATCT
TTTACTTTCACCAGCGTTTCTGGGTGAGCAAAAACAGGAAGGCAAAATGCCGCAAAAAAGGGAATAAGGG
CGACACGGAAATGTTGAATACTCATACTCTTCCTTTTTCAATATTATTGAAGCATTTATCAGGGTTATTG
TCTCATGAGCGGATACATATTTGAATGTATTTAGAAAAATAAACAAATAGGGGTTCCGCGCACATTTCCC
CGAAAAGTGCCACCTGACGTCGACGGATCGGGAGATCAACTTGTTTATTGCAGCTTATAATGGTTACAAA
TAAAGCAATAGCATCACAAATTTCACAAATAAAGCATTTTTTTCACTGCATTCTAGTTGTGGTTTGTCCA
AACTCATCAATGTATCTTATCATGTCTGGATCAACTGGATAACTCAAGCTAACCAAAATCATCCCAAACT
TCCCACCCCATA
Features (pLannotate 1.2.2; 24 found; start..end, strand, type, name):
    117..446     +  CDS            nef (fragment): NEF_HV1BR - Experimental evidence at protein level: Swiss-Prot protein existence level 1. Extracellular Nef protein targets CD4(+) T-lymphocytes for apoptosis by interacting with CXCR4 surface receptors (PubMed:14990729). From Human immunodeficiency virus type 1 group M subtype B (isolate BRU/LAI) (HIV-1).
    494..751     +  LTR            5' LTR (truncated): truncated 5' long terminal repeat (LTR) from HIV-1
    798..923     +  misc_feature   HIV-1 Ψ: packaging signal of human immunodeficiency virus type 1
    907..1245    +  CDS            HIV-1 gag (fragment): gag protein from human immunodeficiency virus 1; gag
   1420..1653    +  misc_feature   RRE: The Rev response element (RRE) of HIV-1 allows for Rev-dependent mRNA export from the nucleus to the cytoplasm.
   2030..2130    +  CDS            Rev (fragment): human immunodeficiency virus 1 (HIV-1) Rev protein; rev; enhances nuclear export of unspliced and incompletely spliced viral mRNAs
   2145..2260    +  misc_feature   cPPT/CTS: central polypurine tract and central termination sequence of HIV-1 (lacking the first T)
   2318..2621    +  enhancer       CMV enhancer: human cytomegalovirus immediate early enhancer
   2622..2825    +  promoter       CMV promoter: human cytomegalovirus (CMV) immediate early promoter
   2933..5284    +  CDS            PFKP: PFKAP_HUMAN - Also known as PFKF. Experimental evidence at protein level: Swiss-Prot protein existence level 1. Catalyzes the phosphorylation of D-fructose 6-phosphate to fructose 1,6-bisphosphate by ATP, the first committing step of glycolysis. From Homo sapiens (Human).
   5306..6025    +  CDS            mEGFP: enhanced GFP with monomerizing A206K mutation (Zacharias et al., 2002) mammalian codon-optimized
   6154..6616    +  misc_feature   IRES: internal ribosome entry site (IRES) of the encephalomyocarditis virus (EMCV)
   6635..7424    +  CDS            NeoR/KanR (fragment): aminoglycoside phosphotransferase from Tn5; aph(3')-II (or nptII); confers resistance to neomycin, kanamycin, and G418 (Geneticin®)
   7438..8026    +  misc_feature   WPRE: woodchuck hepatitis virus posttranscriptional regulatory element
   8043..8561    +  CDS            nef (fragment): NEF_HV1BR - Experimental evidence at protein level: Swiss-Prot protein existence level 1. Extracellular Nef protein targets CD4(+) T-lymphocytes for apoptosis by interacting with CXCR4 surface receptors (PubMed:14990729). From Human immunodeficiency virus type 1 group M subtype B (isolate BRU/LAI) (HIV-1).
   8609..8866    +  LTR            5' LTR (truncated): truncated 5' long terminal repeat (LTR) from HIV-1
   9016..9038    -  protein_bind   lac operator (fragment): The lac repressor binds to the lac operator to inhibit transcription in E. coli. This inhibition can be relieved by adding lactose or isopropyl-β-D-thiogalactopyranoside (IPTG). lac repressor encoded by lacI
   9042..9072    -  promoter       lac promoter: promoter for the E. coli lac operon
   9087..9108    -  protein_bind   CAP binding site: CAP binding activates transcription in the presence of cAMP. E. coli catabolite activator protein
   9121..9213    -  CDS            lacI (fragment): lac repressor; lacI; The lac repressor binds to the lac operator to inhibit transcription in E. coli. This inhibition can be relieved by adding lactose or isopropyl-β-D-thiogalactopyranoside (IPTG).
   9396..9984    -  rep_origin     ori: high-copy-number ColE1/pMB1/pBR322/pUC origin of replication
  10155..11015   -  CDS            AmpR: β-lactamase; bla; confers resistance to ampicillin, carbenicillin, and related antibiotics
  11016..11120   -  promoter       AmpR promoter: bla
  11168..11302   +  polyA_signal   SV40 poly(A) signal: SV40 polyadenylation signal
