[The description below was written by a language model from this plasmid's Addgene catalogue record and pLannotate feature annotations shown in this document.]
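Description:
pLVX neo PFKP-GFP is an HIV-1-based lentiviral expression plasmid built on the Clontech pLVX-neo backbone, designed to express human phosphofructokinase, platelet isoform (PFKP), fused at its C terminus to GFP. In bacteria it is maintained through a high-copy ColE1/pUC-type origin and selected with ampicillin via the β-lactamase gene. Remnants of a lac promoter/operator region and an SV40 polyadenylation signal also lie in the backbone outside the viral segment.

The transfer cassette is bounded by two HIV-1 long terminal repeats, both annotated as truncated LTRs and each preceded by nef-derived sequence. It carries the standard cis-acting elements for vector production and transduction: the Ψ packaging signal with an adjoining gag fragment, the Rev response element for Rev-dependent nuclear export of the genomic RNA, and the cPPT/CTS, which aids nuclear import of the reverse-transcribed genome. Within this frame, the CMV immediate-early enhancer and promoter drive a bicistronic transcript. The first cistron is the PFKP coding sequence followed closely by a GFP that the annotation identifies as mEGFP, the monomeric A206K variant. An EMCV IRES then directs translation of the Tn5 neomycin phosphotransferase gene, so that G418 selection of transduced cells is coupled to expression of the fusion. A WPRE downstream enhances transcript stability and expression.

PFKP catalyses the phosphorylation of fructose 6-phosphate to fructose 1,6-bisphosphate, the first committing step of glycolysis. The construct therefore allows stable or transient expression of a fluorescently labelled form of this enzyme in mammalian cells, for example to follow its abundance or localisation by imaging. The depositor's stated purpose is simply expression of the PFKP-GFP fusion protein.
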