Addgene plasmid #116940: pLVX neo PFKP-GFP
Purpose: Expression of PFKP-GFP fusion protein
Depositing lab: Gaudenz Danuser. Depositing organization: University of Texas Southwestern Medical Center. Publication: Mechanical regulation of glycolysis via cytoskeleton architecture. Park JS, Burckhardt CJ, Lazcano R, Solis LM, Isogai T, Li L, Chen CS, Gao B, Minna JD, Bachoo R, DeBerardinis RJ, Danuser G. Nature. 2020 Feb 12. pii: 10.1038/s41586-020-1998-1. doi: 10.1038/s41586-020-1998-1. PubMed 32051585.
Backbone
  Vector backbone: pLVX-neo
  Backbone manufacturer: Clontech
  Backbone size w/o insert (bp): 8140
  Vector type: Mammalian Expression, Lentiviral
Growth in bacteria
  Bacterial resistance: Ampicillin, 100 μg/mL
  Growth temperature: 37°C
  Growth strain: NEB Stable
  Copy number: High Copy
Gene/Insert
  Gene/Insert name: PFKP
  Species: H. sapiens (human)
  Insert size (bp): 3075
  Entrez Gene: PFKP (a.k.a. ATP-PFK, PFK-C, PFK-P, PFKF)
  Tag / fusion protein: GFP (C terminal on insert)
  Cloning method: Restriction Enzyme; 5′ cloning site EcoRI (unknown if destroyed); 3′ cloning site NotI (unknown if destroyed)
  Sequencing primers: 5′ CMV forward; 3′ IRES reverse
Terms and licenses: Academic/Nonprofit Terms; Industry Terms: Not Available to Industry
How to cite: pLVX neo PFKP-GFP was a gift from Gaudenz Danuser (Addgene plasmid # 116940 ; http://n2t.net/addgene:116940 ; RRID:Addgene_116940)
